Addgene plasmid #89451: GFP-Rab27B GG
Purpose: Expression of GFP-tagged human Rab27B GG in mammalian cells
Depositing lab: Wendy Westbroek. Depositing organization: National Human Genome Research Institute (NHGRI). Publication: Effect of the secretory small GTPase Rab27B on breast cancer growth, invasion, and metastasis. Hendrix A, Maynard D, Pauwels P, Braems G, Denys H, Van den Broecke R, Lambert J, Van Belle S, Cocquyt V, Gespach C, Bracke M, Seabra MC, Gahl WA, De Wever O, Westbroek W. J Natl Cancer Inst. 2010 Jun 16;102(12):866-80. doi: 10.1093/jnci/djq153. Epub 2010 May 18. PubMed 20484105.
Backbone
  Vector backbone: peGFP-C1
  Backbone manufacturer: Clontech
  Backbone size w/o insert (bp): 4700
  Total vector size (bp): 5350
  Vector type: Mammalian Expression
  Selectable markers: Neomycin (select with G418)
Growth in bacteria
  Bacterial resistance: Kanamycin, 50 μg/mL
  Growth temperature: 37°C
  Growth strain: DH5alpha
  Copy number: High Copy
Gene/Insert
  Gene/Insert name: human Rab27B GG
  Species: H. sapiens (human)
  Insert size (bp): 650
  Mutation: GG (geranyl geranyl site is mutated)
  GenBank ID: XM_017025913.1
  Entrez Gene: RAB27B (a.k.a. C25KG)
  Promoter: CMV
  Tag / fusion protein: eGFP (N terminal on backbone)
  Cloning method: Restriction Enzyme; 5′ cloning site KpnI (not destroyed); 3′ cloning site BamHI (not destroyed)
  Sequencing primers: 5′ CATGGTCCTGCTGGAGTTCGTG; 3′ GAAATTTGTGATGCTATTGC
Terms and licenses: Academic/Nonprofit Terms; Industry Terms: Not Available to Industry
How to cite: GFP-Rab27B GG was a gift from Wendy Westbroek (Addgene plasmid # 89451 ; http://n2t.net/addgene:89451 ; RRID:Addgene_89451)
