[The description below was written by a language model from this plasmid's Addgene catalogue record and pLannotate feature annotations shown in this document.]
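Description:
GFP-Rab27B GG is a mammalian expression plasmid built on the Clontech pEGFP-C1 backbone that produces human Rab27B carrying a mutated geranylgeranylation site, fused at its N terminus to EGFP. The roughly 650 bp RAB27B coding sequence was inserted between the KpnI and BamHI sites of the multiple cloning site, downstream of and in frame with EGFP. The fusion is driven by the human cytomegalovirus immediate early enhancer and promoter and terminated by the SV40 polyadenylation signal. The record describes the mutation only as "GG (geranyl geranyl site is mutated)" and does not state which residues were changed. In general, Rab GTPases depend on C-terminal geranylgeranyl lipid modification for membrane attachment, so a mutant of this kind is expected to be defective in membrane and vesicle targeting.

The plasmid replicates in bacteria at high copy from a ColE1/pUC-type origin and also carries an f1 phage origin. A single Tn5 aminoglycoside phosphotransferase gene (NeoR/KanR) serves both hosts: a bacterial bla-type promoter provides kanamycin resistance in E. coli, while the SV40 enhancer/early promoter and HSV TK polyadenylation signal allow G418 selection of stably transfected mammalian cells. The short large T antigen, ble and bGH poly(A) fragments in the feature table are partial matches rather than functional elements. The sequenced record is 5,425 nt, slightly larger than the catalogued total of 5,350 bp.

The construct is used for transient or stable expression and fluorescence visualisation of prenylation-deficient Rab27B. It presumably serves as a comparison to the wild-type protein, in the context of a study of this secretory GTPase in breast cancer growth, invasion and metastasis.
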