Features (pLannotate 1.2.2; 15 found; start..end, strand, type, name):
     15..603     +  rep_origin     ori: high-copy-number ColE1/pMB1/pBR322/pUC origin of replication
    778..1081    +  enhancer       CMV enhancer: human cytomegalovirus immediate early enhancer
   1082..1285    +  promoter       CMV promoter: human cytomegalovirus (CMV) immediate early promoter
   1330..2046    +  CDS            EGFP: EGFP is a basic (constitutively fluorescent) green fluorescent protein published in 1996, derived from Aequorea victoria. It is reported to be a rapidly-maturing weak dimer with moderate acid sensitivity.
   2047..2097    +  misc_feature   MCS (fragment): multiple cloning site
   2113..2757    +  CDS            RAB27B: RB27B_HUMAN - Experimental evidence at protein level: Swiss-Prot protein existence level 1. Small GTPase which cycles between active GTP-bound and inactive GDP-bound states. In its active state, binds to a variety of effector proteins to regulate homeostasis of late endocytic pathway, including endosomal positioning, maturation and secretion (PubMed:30771381). Plays a role in NTRK2/TRKB axonal anterograde transport by facilitating the association of NTRK2/TRKB with KLC1 (PubMed:21775604). May be involved in targeting uroplakins to urothelial apical membranes (By similarity). From Homo sapiens
   2823..2907    +  CDS            large T antigen (fragment): large T antigen from SV40 (simian virus 40)
   2930..3051    +  polyA_signal   SV40 poly(A) signal: SV40 polyadenylation signal
   3085..3513    -  rep_origin     f1 ori (sequence partly withheld): f1 bacteriophage origin of replication; arrow indicates direction of (+) strand synthesis
   3540..3644    +  promoter       AmpR promoter: bla
   3646..4003    +  promoter       SV40 promoter: SV40 enhancer and early promoter
   4038..4832    +  CDS            NeoR/KanR: aminoglycoside phosphotransferase from Tn5; aph(3')-II (or nptII); confers resistance to neomycin, kanamycin, and G418 (Geneticin®)
   4853..5005    +  CDS            ble (fragment): BLE_KLEPN - Experimental evidence at protein level: Swiss-Prot protein existence level 1. Binding protein with a strong affinity to the bleomycin family of antibiotics. Binds to CL990; an antimitotic-antibiotic compound. From Klebsiella pneumoniae.
   5064..5111    +  polyA_signal   HSV TK poly(A) signal: herpes simplex virus thymidine kinase polyadenylation signal (Cole and Stacy, 1985)
   5202..5218    -  polyA_signal   bGH poly(A) signal (fragment): bovine growth hormone polyadenylation signal
>Addgene plasmid #89451 | GFP-Rab27B GG | addgene full sequence | sequence record 176884 | Addgene NGS Result
ATCAAAGGATCTTCTTGAGATCCTTTTTTTCTGCGCGTAATCTGCTGCTTGCAAACAAAAAAACCACCGC
TACCAGCGGTGGTTTGTTTGCCGGATCAAGAGCTACCAACTCTTTTTCCGAAGGTAACTGGCTTCAGCAG
AGCGCAGATACCAAATACTGTTCTTCTAGTGTAGCCGTAGTTAGGCCACCACTTCAAGAACTCTGTAGCA
CCGCCTACATACCTCGCTCTGCTAATCCTGTTACCAGTGGCTGCTGCCAGTGGCGATAAGTCGTGTCTTA
CCGGGTTGGACTCAAGACGATAGTTACCGGATAAGGCGCAGCGGTCGGGCTGAACGGGGGGTTCGTGCAC
ACAGCCCAGCTTGGAGCGAACGACCTACACCGAACTGAGATACCTACAGCGTGAGCTATGAGAAAGCGCC
ACGCTTCCCGAAGGGAGAAAGGCGGACAGGTATCCGGTAAGCGGCAGGGTCGGAACAGGAGAGCGCACGA
GGGAGCTTCCAGGGGGAAACGCCTGGTATCTTTATAGTCCTGTCGGGTTTCGCCACCTCTGACTTGAGCG
TCGATTTTTGTGATGCTCGTCAGGGGGGCGGAGCCTATGGAAAAACGCCAGCAACGCGGCCTTTTTACGG
TTCCTGGCCTTTTGCTGGCCTTTTGCTCACATGTTCTTTCCTGCGTTATCCCCTGATTCTGTGGATAACC
GTATTACCGCCATGCATTAGTTATTAATAGTAATCAATTACGGGGTCATTAGTTCATAGCCCATATATGG
AGTTCCGCGTTACATAACTTACGGTAAATGGCCCGCCTGGCTGACCGCCCAACGACCCCCGCCCATTGAC
GTCAATAATGACGTATGTTCCCATAGTAACGCCAATAGGGACTTTCCATTGACGTCAATGGGTGGAGTAT
TTACGGTAAACTGCCCACTTGGCAGTACATCAAGTGTATCATATGCCAAGTACGCCCCCTATTGACGTCA
ATGACGGTAAATGGCCCGCCTGGCATTATGCCCAGTACATGACCTTATGGGACTTTCCTACTTGGCAGTA
CATCTACGTATTAGTCATCGCTATTACCATGGTGATGCGGTTTTGGCAGTACATCAATGGGCGTGGATAG
CGGTTTGACTCACGGGGATTTCCAAGTCTCCACCCCATTGACGTCAATGGGAGTTTGTTTTGGCACCAAA
ATCAACGGGACTTTCCAAAATGTCGTAACAACTCCGCCCCATTGACGCAAATGGGCGGTAGGCGTGTACG
GTGGGAGGTCTATATAAGCAGAGCTGGTTTAGTGAACCGTCAGATCCGCTAGCGCTACCGGTCGCCACCA
TGGTGAGCAAGGGCGAGGAGCTGTTCACCGGGGTGGTGCCCATCCTGGTCGAGCTGGACGGCGACGTAAA
CGGCCACAAGTTCAGCGTGTCCGGCGAGGGCGAGGGCGATGCCACCTACGGCAAGCTGACCCTGAAGTTC
ATCTGCACCACCGGCAAGCTGCCCGTGCCCTGGCCCACCCTCGTGACCACCCTGACCTACGGCGTGCAGT
GCTTCAGCCGCTACCCCGACCACATGAAGCAGCACGACTTCTTCAAGTCCGCCATGCCCGAAGGCTACGT
CCAGGAGCGCACCATCTTCTTCAAGGACGACGGCAACTACAAGACCCGCGCCGAGGTGAAGTTCGAGGGC
GACACCCTGGTGAACCGCATCGAGCTGAAGGGCATCGACTTCAAGGAGGACGGCAACATCCTGGGGCACA
AGCTGGAGTACAACTACAACAGCCACAACGTCTATATCATGGCCGACAAGCAGAAGAACGGCATCAAGGT
GAACTTCAAGATCCGCCACAACATCGAGGACGGCAGCGTGCAGCTCGCCGACCACTACCAGCAGAACACC
CCCATCGGCGACGGCCCCGTGCTGCTGCCCGACAACCACTACCTGAGCACCCAGTCCGCCCTGAGCAAAG
ACCCCAACGAGAAGCGCGATCACATGGTCCTGCTGGAGTTCGTGACCGCCGCCGGGATCACTCTCGGCAT
GGACGAGCTGTACAAGTCCGGACTCAGATCTCGAGCTCAAGCTTCGAATTCTGCAGTCGACGGTACCACC
AAGACCATCACTATGACCGATGGAGACTATGATTATCTGATCAAACTCCTGGCCCTCGGGGATTCAGGGG
TGGGGAAGACAACATTTCTTTATAGATACACAGATAATAAATTCAATCCCAAATTCATCACTACAGTAGG
AATAGACTTTCGGGAAAAACGTGTGGTTTATAATGCACAAGGACCGAATGGATCTTCAGGGAAAGCATTT
AAAGTGCATCTTCAGCTTTGGGACACTGCGGGACAAGAGCGGTTCCGGAGTCTCACCACTGCATTTTTCA
GAGACGCCATGGGCTTCTTATTAATGTTTGACCTCACCAGTCAACAGAGCTTCTTAAATGTCAGAAACTG
GATGAGCCAACTGCAAGCAAATGCTTATTGTGAAAATCCAGATATAGTATTAATTGGCAACAAGGCAGAC
CTACCAGATCAGAGGGAAGTCAATGAACGGCAAGCTCGGGAACTGGCTGACAAATATGGCATACCATATT
TTGAAACAAGTGCAGCAACTGGACAGAATGTGGAGAAAGCTGTAGAAACCCTTTTGGACTTAATCATGAA
GCGAATGGAACAGTGTGTGGAGAAGACACAAATCCCTGATACTGTCAATGGTGGAAATTCTGGAAACTTG
GATGGGGAAAAGCCACCAGAGAAGAAAGCTGCCGCCTAGACTCTACATAGAAACTGAACATCAAGAACCC
GGATCCACCGGATCTAGATAACTGATCATAATCAGCCATACCACATTTGTAGAGGTTTTACTTGCTTTAA
AAAACCTCCCACACCTCCCCCTGAACCTGAAACATAAAATGAATGCAATTGTTGTTGTTAACTTGTTTAT
TGCAGCTTATAATGGTTACAAATAAAGCAATAGCATCACAAATTTCACAAATAAAGCATTTTTTTCACTG
CATTCTAGTTGTGGTTTGTCCAAACTCATCAATGTATCTTAACGCGTAAATTGTAAGCGTTAATATTTTG
TTAAAATTCGCGTTAAATTTTTGTTAAATCAGCTCATTTTTTAACCAATAGGCCGAAATCGGCAAAATCC
CTTATAAATCAAAAGAATAGACCGAGATAGGGT
[37 nt withheld, positions 3184-3220]
AAAGAACGTGGACTCCAACGTCAAAGG
[49 nt withheld, positions 3248-3296]
T
[91 nt withheld, positions 3298-3388]
G
[124 nt withheld, positions 3390-3513]
CAGGTGGCACTTTTCGGGGAAATGTGCGCGGAACCCCTATTTGTTTATTTTTCTAAATACATTCAAATAT
GTATCCGCTCATGAGACAATAACCCTGATAAATGCTTCAATAATATTGAAAAAGGAAGAGTCCTGAGGCG
GAAAGAACCAGCTGTGGAATGTGTGTCAGTTAGGGTGTGGAAAGTCCCCAGGCTCCCCAGCAGGCAGAAG
TATGCAAAGCATGCATCTCAATTAGTCAGCAACCAGGTGTGGAAAGTCCCCAGGCTCCCCAGCAGGCAGA
AGTATGCAAAGCATGCATCTCAATTAGTCAGCAACCATAGTCCCGCCCCTAACTCCGCCCATCCCGCCCC
TAACTCCGCCCAGTTCCGCCCATTCTCCGCCCCATGGCTGACTAATTTTTTTTATTTATGCAGAGGCCGA
GGCCGCCTCGGCCTCTGAGCTATTCCAGAAGTAGTGAGGAGGCTTTTTTGGAGGCCTAGGCTTTTGCAAA
GATCGATCAAGAGACAGGATGAGGATCGTTTCGCATGATTGAACAAGATGGATTGCACGCAGGTTCTCCG
GCCGCTTGGGTGGAGAGGCTATTCGGCTATGACTGGGCACAACAGACAATCGGCTGCTCTGATGCCGCCG
TGTTCCGGCTGTCAGCGCAGGGGCGCCCGGTTCTTTTTGTCAAGACCGACCTGTCCGGTGCCCTGAATGA
ACTGCAAGACGAGGCAGCGCGGCTATCGTGGCTGGCCACGACGGGCGTTCCTTGCGCAGCTGTGCTCGAC
GTTGTCACTGAAGCGGGAAGGGACTGGCTGCTATTGGGCGAAGTGCCGGGGCAGGATCTCCTGTCATCTC
ACCTTGCTCCTGCCGAGAAAGTATCCATCATGGCTGATGCAATGCGGCGGCTGCATACGCTTGATCCGGC
TACCTGCCCATTCGACCACCAAGCGAAACATCGCATCGAGCGAGCACGTACTCGGATGGAAGCCGGTCTT
GTCGATCAGGATGATCTGGACGAAGAGCATCAGGGGCTCGCGCCAGCCGAACTGTTCGCCAGGCTCAAGG
CGAGCATGCCCGACGGCGAGGATCTCGTCGTGACCCATGGCGATGCCTGCTTGCCGAATATCATGGTGGA
AAATGGCCGCTTTTCTGGATTCATCGACTGTGGCCGGCTGGGTGTGGCGGACCGCTATCAGGACATAGCG
TTGGCTACCCGTGATATTGCTGAAGAGCTTGGCGGCGAATGGGCTGACCGCTTCCTCGTGCTTTACGGTA
TCGCCGCTCCCGATTCGCAGCGCATCGCCTTCTATCGCCTTCTTGACGAGTTCTTCTGAGCGGGACTCTG
GGGTTCGAAATGACCGACCAAGCGACGCCCAACCTGCCATCACGAGATTTCGATTCCACCGCCGCCTTCT
ATGAAAGGTTGGGCTTCGGAATCGTTTTCCGGGACGCCGGCTGGATGATCCTCCAGCGCGGGGATCTCAT
GCTGGAGTTCTTCGCCCACCCTAGGGGGAGGCTAACTGAAACACGGAAGGAGACAATACCGGAAGGAACC
CGCGCTATGACGGCAATAAAAAGACAGAATAAAACGCACGGTGTTGGGTCGTTTGTTCATAAACGCGGGG
TTCGGTCCCAGGGCTGGCACTCTGTCGATACCCCACCGAGACCCCATTGGGGCCAATACGCCCGCGTTTC
TTCCTTTTCCCCACCCCACCCCCCAAGTTCGGGTGAAGGCCCAGGGCTCGCAGCCAACGTCGGGGCGGCA
GGCCCTGCCATAGCCTCAGGTTACTCATATATACTTTAGATTGATTTAAAACTTCATTTTTAATTTAAAA
GGATCTAGGTGAAGATCCTTTTTGATAATCTCATGACCAAAATCCCTTAACGTGAGTTTTCGTTCCACTG
AGCGTCAGACCCCGTAGAAAAG
