>Addgene plasmid #89451 | GFP-Rab27B GG | depositor partial sequence | sequence record 173285 | peGFP-C1 (MCS) and full-lenght human Rab27B GG
AATTCTGCAGTCGACGGTACCACCAAGACCATCACTATGACCGATGGAGACTATGATTATCTGATCAAAC
TCCTGGCCCTCGGGGATTCAGGGGTGGGGAAGACAACATTTCTTTATAGATACACAGATAATAAATTCAA
TCCCAAATTCATCACTACAGTAGGAATAGACTTTCGGGAAAAACGTGTGGTTTATAATGCACAAGGACCG
AATGGATCTTCAGGGAAAGCATTTAAAGTGCATCTTCAGCTTTGGGACACTGCGGGACAAGAGCGGTTCC
GGAGTCTCACCACTGCATTTTTCAGAGACGCCATGGGCTTCTTATTAATGTTTGACCTCACCAGTCAACA
GAGCTTCTTAAATGTCAGAAACTGGATGAGCCAACTGCAAGCAAATGCTTATTGTGAAAATCCAGATATA
GTATTAATTGGCAACAAGGCAGACCTACCAGATCAGAGGGAAGTCAATGAACGGCAAGCTCGGGAACTGG
CTGACAAATATGGCATACCATATTTTGAAACAAGTGCAGCAACTGGACAGAATGTGGAGAAAGCTGTAGA
AACCCTTTTGGACTTAATCATGAAGCGAATGGAACAGTGTGTGGAGAAGACACAAATCCCTGATACTGTC
AATGGTGGAAATTCTGGAAACTTGGATGGGGAAAAGCCACCAGAGAAGAAAGCTGCCGCCTAGACTCTAC
ATAGAAACTGAACATCAAGAACCCGGATCCACCGGATCTAGATAACTGATCA
